>Addgene plasmid #88578 | pDONR223-ZNF655 | addgene full sequence | sequence record 396941 | Addgene NGS Result
CAAATAATGATTTTATTTTGACTGATAGTGACCTGTTCGTTGCAACAAATTGATGAGCAATGCTTTTTTA
TAATGCCAACTTTGTACAAAAAAGTTGGCATGGAGGAAATACCAGCCCAGGAAGCAGCAGGGTCACCAAG
GGTCCAGTTTCAGTCTTTGGAGACCCAGTCTGAGTGTCTGTCCCCAGAGCCTCAGTTTGTGCAGGACACC
GACATGGAACAGGGACTCACTGGGGATGGAGAGACCAGAGAAGATAACAAGCTGTTGATTCCTAAGCAGA
AAATTTCGGAAGAAGTGCATTCATACAAAGTGAGAGTAGGAAGACTCAAACACGATATTACCCAAGTTCC
TGAGACTAGAGAAGTGTATAAGTCTGAGGACAGATTAGAAAGACTTCAGGAAATTCTAAGGAAATTTCTG
TACCTGGAGAGAGAGTTTAGGCAAATAACAATCAGCAAGGAAACCTTCACCAGTGAGAAGAACAATGAAT
GTCATGAACCCGAAAAAAGCTTCAGTCTGGACTCTACTATTGATGCAGATCAGAGAGTTCTTAGAATACA
GAATACCGATGACAATGATAAGTATGACATGAGCTTCAACCAGAATTCAGCCTCTGGTAAACATGAACAC
TTAAATCTAACAGAGGATTTTCAGAGTAGTGAATGTAAGGAAAGCTTAATGGATCTCTCCCACCTTAATA
AATGGGAGAGCATCCCTAACACTGAGAAATCCTATAAATGTGATGTATGTGGGAAAATTTTCCATCAGAG
CTCAGCCCTTACTAGACATCAGAGAATCCATACTAGAGAGAAGCCCTACAAATGTAAAGAATGTGAAAAG
TCTTTCAGTCAGAGCTCAAGTCTTAGTCGACATAAAAGAATACACACTAGAGAAAAACCTTACAAATGTG
AAGCATCTGATAAATCCTGTGAAGCGTCTGATAAATCCTGTAGTCCAAGCTCAGGCATAATTCAGCATAA
GAAAATTCACACCAGAGCCAAATCTTACAAATGTAGCAGTTGTGAAAGAGTCTTCAGTCGTAGTGTCCAC
CTTACTCAACATCAGAAAATTCACAAAGAGATGCCCTGTAAGTGTACTGTATGTGGCAGTGACTTCTGCC
ATACTTCATACCTACTTGAACATCAGAGGGTCCATCATGAAGAGAAAGCCTATGAGTATGATGAATATGG
GTTGGCCTATATTAAACAACAAGGAATTCATTTCAGAGAAAAGCCCTATACGTGTAGTGAATGTGGAAAA
GACTTCAGATTGAATTCACATCTTATTCAGCATCAAAGAATTCACACAGGAGAGAAAGCACATGAATGTA
ATGAATGTGGAAAAGCTTTCAGTCAAACCTCATGCCTTATTCAGCATCACAAAATGCATAGGAAAGAGAA
ATCGTATGAATGTAATGAGTATGAGGGCAGTTTCAGTCATAGCTCAGATCTTATCCTGCAACAAGAAGTC
CTCACCAGACAGAAAGCCTTTGATTGTGATGTATGGGAAAAGAACTCCAGTCAGAGAGCACATCTAGTTC
AACATCAGAGCATTCATACCAAAGAGAACTCATGCCCAACTTTCTTGTACAAAGTTGGCATTATAAGAAA
GCATTGCTTATCAATTTGTTGCAACGAACAGGTCACTATCAGTCAAAATAAAATCATTATTTGCCATCCA
GCTGATATCCCCTATAGTGAGTCGTATTACATGGTCATAGCTGTTTCCTGGCAGCTCTGGCCCGTGTCTC
AAAATCTCTGATGTTACATTGCACAAGATAAAAATATATCATCATGCCTCCTCTAGACCAGCCAGGACAG
AAATGCCTCGACTTCGCTGCTACCCAAGGTTGCCGGGTGACGCACACCGTGGAAACGGATGAAGGCACGA
ACCCAGTGGACATAAGCCTGTTCGGTTCGTAAGCTGTAATGCAAGTAGCGTATGCGCTCACGCAACTGGT
CCAGAACCTTGACCGAACGCAGCGGTGGTAACGGCGCAGTGGCGGTTTTCATGGCTTGTTATGACTGTTT
TTTTGGGGTACAGTCTATGCCTCGGGCATCCAAGCAGCAAGCGCGTTACGCCGTGGGTCGATGTTTGATG
TTATGGAGCAGCAACGATGTTACGCAGCAGGGCAGTCGCCCTAAAACAAAGTTAAACATTATGAGGGAAG
CGGTGATCGCCGAAGTATCGACTCAACTATCAGAGGTAGTTGGCGTCATCGAGCGCCATCTCGAACCGAC
GTTGCTGGCCGTACATTTGTACGGCTCCGCAGTGGATGGCGGCCTGAAGCCACACAGTGATATTGATTTG
CTGGTTACGGTGACCGTAAGGCTTGATGAAACAACGCGGCGAGCTTTGATCAACGACCTTTTGGAAACTT
CGGCTTCCCCTGGAGAGAGCGAGATTCTCCGCGCTGTAGAAGTCACCATTGTTGTGCACGACGACATCAT
TCCGTGGCGTTATCCAGCTAAGCGCGAACTGCAATTTGGAGAATGGCAGCGCAATGACATTCTTGCAGGT
ATCTTCGAGCCAGCCACGATCGACATTGATCTGGCTATCTTGCTGACAAAAGCAAGAGAACATAGCGTTG
CCTTGGTAGGTCCAGCGGCGGAGGAACTCTTTGATCCGGTTCCTGAACAGGATCTATTTGAGGCGCTAAA
TGAAACCTTAACGCTATGGAACTCGCCGCCCGACTGGGCTGGCGATGAGCGAAATGTAGTGCTTACGTTG
TCCCGCATTTGGTACAGCGCAGTAACCGGCAAAATCGCGCCGAAGGATGTCGCTGCCGACTGGGCAATGG
AGCGCCTGCCGGCCCAGTATCAGCCCGTCATACTTGAAGCTAGACAGGCTTATCTTGGACAAGAAGAAGA
TCGCTTGGCCTCGCGCGCAGATCAGTTGGAAGAATTTGTCCACTACGTGAAAGGCGAGATCACCAAGGTA
GTCGGCAAATAACCCTCGAGCCACCCATGACCAAAATCCCTTAACGTGAGTTACGCGTCGTTCCACTGAG
CGTCAGACCCCGTAGAAAAGATCAAAGGATCTTCTTGAGATCCTTTTTTTCTGCGCGTAATCTGCTGCTT
GCAAACAAAAAAACCACCGCTACCAGCGGTGGTTTGTTTGCCGGATCAAGAGCTACCAACTCTTTTTCCG
AAGGTAACTGGCTTCAGCAGAGCGCAGATACCAAATACTGTTCTTCTAGTGTAGCCGTAGTTAGGCCACC
ACTTCAAGAACTCTGTAGCACCGCCTACATACCTCGCTCTGCTAATCCTGTTACCAGTGGCTGCTGCCAG
TGGCGATAAGTCGTGTCTTACCGGGTTGGACTCAAGACGATAGTTACCGGATAAGGCGCAGCGGTCGGGC
TGAACGGGGGGTTCGTGCACACAGCCCAGCTTGGAGCGAACGACCTACACCGAACTGAGATACCTACAGC
GTGAGCTATGAGAAAGCGCCACGCTTCCCGAAGGGAGAAAGGCGGACAGGTATCCGGTAAGCGGCAGGGT
CGGAACAGGAGAGCGCACGAGGGAGCTTCCAGGGGGAAACGCCTGGTATCTTTATAGTCCTGTCGGGTTT
CGCCACCTCTGACTTGAGCGTCGATTTTTGTGATGCTCGTCAGGGGGGCGGAGCCTATGGAAAAACGCCA
GCAACGCGGCCTTTTTACGGTTCCTGGCCTTTTGCTGGCCTTTTGCTCACATGTTCTTTCCTGCGTTATC
CCCTGATTCTGTGGATAACCGTATTACCGCCTTTGAGTGAGCTGATACCGCTCGCCGCAGCCGAACGACC
GAGCGCAGCGAGTCAGTGAGCGAGGAAGCGGAAGAGCGCCCAATACGCAAACCGCCTCTCCCCGCGCGTT
GGCCGATTCATTAATGCAGCTGGCACGACAGGTTTCCCGACTGGAAAGCGGGCAGTGAGCGCAACGCAAT
TAATACGCGTACCGCTAGCCAGGAAGAGTTTGTAGAAACGCAAAAAGGCCATCCGTCAGGATGGCCTTCT
GCTTAGTTTGATGCCTGGCAGTTTATGGCGGGCGTCCTGCCCGCCACCCTCCGGGCCGTTGCTTCACAAC
GTTCAAATCCGCTCCCGGCGGATTTGTCCTACTCAGGAGAGCGTTCACCGACAAACAACAGATAAAACGA
AAGGCCCAGTCTTCCGACTGAGCCTTTCGTTTTATTTGATGCCTGGCAGTTCCCTACTCTCGCGTTAACG
CTAGCATGGATGTTTTCCCAGTCACGACGTTGTAAAACGACGGCCAGTCTTAAGCTCGGGCCC
Features (pLannotate 1.2.2; 12 found; start..end, strand, type, name):
      2..97      +  protein_bind   attL3: mutant version of attL; recombination site for the Gateway® LR reaction LR Clonase™
    100..1332    +  CDS            ZNF655 (fragment): ZN655_HUMAN - Also known as VIK. Experimental evidence at protein level: Swiss-Prot protein existence level 1. May be involved in transcriptional regulation. From Homo sapiens (Human).
   1575..1673    -  protein_bind   attL2: mutant version of attL; recombination site for the Gateway® LR reaction LR Clonase™
   1691..1709    -  promoter       T7 promoter: promoter for bacteriophage T7 RNA polymerase
   1899..1922    +  promoter       Pc promoter (fragment): intI1 (promoter lies within the coding sequence); class 1 integron promoter
   2098..2154    +  CDS            GmR (fragment): gentamycin acetyltransferase; aacC1; confers resistance to gentamycin
   2161..2952    +  CDS            SmR: aminoglycoside adenylyltransferase (Murphy, 1985); aadA; confers resistance to spectinomycin and streptomycin
   3045..3633    +  rep_origin     ori: high-copy-number ColE1/pMB1/pBR322/pUC origin of replication
   3816..3908    +  CDS            lacI (fragment): lac repressor; lacI; The lac repressor binds to the lac operator to inhibit transcription in E. coli. This inhibition can be relieved by adding lactose or isopropyl-β-D-thiogalactopyranoside (IPTG).
   3963..3990    -  terminator     rrnB T2 terminator: transcription terminator T2 from the E. coli rrnB gene
   4122..4165    +  terminator     rrnB T1 terminator: Escherichia coli rrnB; transcription terminator T1 from the E. coli rrnB gene
   4212..4248    -  CDS            lacZα (fragment): LacZα fragment of β-galactosidase; lacZ fragment
