[The description below was written by a language model from this plasmid's Addgene catalogue record and pLannotate feature annotations shown in this document.]
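Description:
pDONR223-ZNF655 is a Gateway entry-type clone built in the Invitrogen pDONR223 backbone, carrying the open reading frame of the human zinc-finger protein ZNF655 (also known as VIK or VIK-1). It belongs to the ORFeome-derived subset of the Human TFome Collection, a library of human transcription factor ORFs assembled for cell fate engineering. The plasmid is a bacterial cloning vector only. It replicates in E. coli from a high-copy ColE1/pUC-type origin and is selected with spectinomycin through the aadA (SmR) aminoglycoside adenylyltransferase gene. This gene sits downstream of a fragment of the class 1 integron Pc promoter and a short remnant of a gentamicin resistance gene.

The roughly 1.5 kb insert is flanked by attL-type recombination sites, so an LR Clonase reaction can transfer it directionally into any compatible attR destination vector. The automated annotation labels the upstream site as attL3 and the downstream one as attL2. The last nucleotide of the stop codon has been removed, leaving the ORF open at its 3′ end so that C-terminal tags or fusion partners supplied by the destination vector are read in frame. The annotation matches only part of the insert (about 1.2 kb) to the Swiss-Prot ZNF655 entry, and the record does not explain this difference.

No eukaryotic promoter drives the ORF in this plasmid, so expression depends on the destination vector. A T7 promoter lies just outside the downstream att site, facing the insert in the antisense direction. rrnB T1 and T2 terminators upstream of the cassette insulate it from read-through transcription. The small lacI and lacZα fragments are backbone remnants. M13 forward and reverse primer sites flank the cassette for sequence verification.
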