Addgene plasmid #88578: pDONR223-ZNF655
Purpose: Donor Vector containing ZNF655 transcription factor, part of the Human TFome Collection
Depositing lab: Marc Vidal. Depositing organization: Dana-Farber Cancer Institute. Publication: A comprehensive library of human transcription factors for cell fate engineering. Ng AHM, Khoshakhlagh P, Rojo Arias JE, Pasquini G, Wang K, Swiersy A, Shipman SL, Appleton E, Kiaee K, Kohman RE, Vernet A, Dysart M, Leeper K, Saylor W, Huang JY, Graveline A, Taipale J, Hill DE, Vidal M, Melero-Martin JM, Busskamp V, Church GM. Nat Biotechnol. 2021 Apr;39(4):510-519. doi: 10.1038/s41587-020-0742-6. Epub 2020 Nov 30. PubMed 33257861.
Backbone
  Vector backbone: pDONR223
  Backbone manufacturer: Invitrogen
  Backbone size w/o insert (bp): 3000
  Vector type: Gateway Donor Vector
Growth in bacteria
  Bacterial resistance: Spectinomycin, 50 μg/mL
  Growth temperature: 37°C
  Growth strain: DH5alpha
  Copy number: High Copy
Gene/Insert
  Gene/Insert name: ZNF655
  Species: H. sapiens (human)
  Insert size (bp): 1476
  Mutation: Last nucleotide of stop codon removed to allow for Gateway C-terminal fusions
  Entrez Gene: ZNF655 (a.k.a. VIK, VIK-1)
  Cloning method: Gateway Cloning
  Sequencing primers: 5′ M13F(-21); 3′ M13R
Terms and licenses: Academic/Nonprofit Terms; Industry Terms: Not Available to Industry
Depositor comments: Represents the ORFeome subset of the TFome
How to cite: pDONR223-ZNF655 was a gift from Marc Vidal (Addgene plasmid # 88578 ; http://n2t.net/addgene:88578 ; RRID:Addgene_88578)
