>Addgene plasmid #88578 | pDONR223-ZNF655 | depositor partial sequence | sequence record 172182 | insert
ATGGAGGAAATACCAGCCCAGGAAGCAGCAGGGTCACCAAGGGTCCAGTTTCAGTCTTTGGAGACCCAGT
CTGAGTGTCTGTCCCCAGAGCCTCAGTTTGTGCAGGACACCGACATGGAACAGGGACTCACTGGGGATGG
AGAGACCAGAGAAGATAACAAGCTGTTGATTCCTAAGCAGAAAATTTCGGAAGAAGTGCATTCATACAAA
GTGAGAGTAGGAAGACTCAAACACGATATTACCCAAGTTCCTGAGACTAGAGAAGTGTATAAGTCTGAGG
ACAGATTAGAAAGACTTCAGGAAATTCTAAGGAAATTTCTGTACCTGGAGAGAGAGTTTAGGCAAATAAC
AATCAGCAAGGAAACCTTCACCAGTGAGAAGAACAATGAATGTCATGAACCCGAAAAAAGCTTCAGTCTG
GACTCTACTATTGATGCAGATCAGAGAGTTCTTAGAATACAGAATACCGATGACAATGATAAGTATGACA
TGAGCTTCAACCAGAATTCAGCCTCTGGTAAACATGAACACTTAAATCTAACAGAGGATTTTCAGAGTAG
TGAATGTAAGGAAAGCTTAATGGATCTCTCCCACCTTAATAAATGGGAGAGCATCCCTAACACTGAGAAA
TCCTATAAATGTGATGTATGTGGGAAAATTTTCCATCAGAGCTCAGCCCTTACTAGACATCAGAGAATCC
ATACTAGAGAGAAGCCCTACAAATGTAAAGAATGTGAAAAGTCTTTCAGTCAGAGCTCAAGTCTTAGTCG
ACATAAAAGAATACACACTAGAGAAAAACCTTACAAATGTGAAGCATCTGATAAATCCTGTGAAGCGTCT
GATAAATCCTGTAGTCCAAGCTCAGGCATAATTCAGCATAAGAAAATTCACACCAGAGCCAAATCTTACA
AATGTAGCAGTTGTGAAAGAGTCTTCAGTCGTAGTGTCCACCTTACTCAACATCAGAAAATTCACAAAGA
GATGCCCTGTAAGTGTACTGTATGTGGCAGTGACTTCTGCCATACTTCATACCTACTTGAACATCAGAGG
GTCCATCATGAAGAGAAAGCCTATGAGTATGATGAATATGGGTTGGCCTATATTAAACAACAAGGAATTC
ATTTCAGAGAAAAGCCCTATACGTGTAGTGAATGTGGAAAAGACTTCAGATTGAATTCACATCTTATTCA
GCATCAAAGAATTCACACAGGAGAGAAAGCACATGAATGTAATGAATGTGGAAAAGCTTTCAGTCAAACC
TCATGCCTTATTCAGCATCACAAAATGCATAGGAAAGAGAAATCGTATGAATGTAATGAGTATGAGGGCA
GTTTCAGTCATAGCTCAGATCTTATCCTGCAACAAGAAGTCCTCACCAGACAGAAAGCCTTTGATTGTGA
TGTATGGGAAAAGAACTCCAGTCAGAGAGCACATCTAGTTCAACATCAGAGCATTCATACCAAAGAGAAC
TCATGA
